>Addgene plasmid #19306 | pRK5-HA GST RagC 120L | addgene full sequence | sequence record 456521 | Addgene NGS Result
TTCGAGCTCGCCCGACATTGATTATTGACTAGTTATTAATAGTAATCAATTACGGGGTCATTAGTTCATA
GCCCATATATGGAGTTCCGCGTTACATAACTTACGGTAAATGGCCCGCCTGGCTGACCGCCCAACGACCC
CCGCCCATTGACGTCAATAATGACGTATGTTCCCATAGTAACGCCAATAGGGACTTTCCATTGACGTCAA
TGGGTGGAGTATTTACGGTAAACTGCCCACTTGGCAGTACATCAAGTGTATCATATGCCAAGTACGCCCC
CTATTGACGTCAATGACGGTAAATGGCCCGCCTGGCATTATGCCCAGTACATGACCTTATGGGACTTTCC
TACTTGGCAGTACATCTACGTATTAGTCATCGCTATTACCATGGTGATGCGGTTTTGGCAGTACATCAAT
GGGCGTGGATAGCGGTTTGACTCACGGGGATTTCCAAGTCTCCACCCCATTGACGTCAATGGGAGTTTGT
TTTGGCACCAAAATCAACGGGACTTTCCAAAATGTCGTAACAACTCCGCCCCATTGACGCAAATGGGCGG
TAGGCGTGTACGGTGGGAGGTCTATATAAGCAGAGCTCGTTTAGTGAACCGTCAGATCGCCTGGAGACGC
CATCCACGCTGTTTTGACCTCCATAGAAGACACCGGGACCGATCCAGCCTCCGCGGCCGGGAACGGTGCA
TTGGAACGCGGATTCCCCGTGCCAAGAGTGACGTAAGTACCGCCTATAGAGTCTATAGGCCCACCCCCTT
GGCTTCGTTAGAACGCGGCTACAATTAATACATAACCTTATGTATCATACACATACGATTTAGGTGACAC
TATAGAATAACATCCACTTTGCCTTTCTCTCCACAGGTGTCCACTCCCAGGTCCAACTGCACCTCGGTTC
TATCGATTGAATTCCCGAACCGACAGTCGGTCTCTTCACCAAGGCCATTCGCGCCACCATGGGCTACCCC
TATGATGTGCCTGACTACGCAGATCTCAATGGTGGTGGTGGTGGGTCGAGAATGTCCCCTATACTAGGTT
ATTGGAAAATTAAGGGCCTTGTGCAACCCACTCGACTTCTTTTGGAATATCTTGAAGAAAAATATGAAGA
GCATTTGTATGAGCGCGATGAAGGTGATAAATGGCGAAACAAAAAGTTTGAATTGGGTTTGGAGTTTCCC
AATCTTCCTTATTATATTGATGGTGATGTTAAATTAACACAGTCTATGGCCATCATACGTTATATAGCTG
ACAAGCACAACATGTTGGGTGGTTGTCCAAAAGAGCGTGCAGAGATTTCAATGCTTGAAGGAGCGGTTTT
GGATATTAGATACGGTGTTTCGAGAATTGCATATAGTAAAGACTTTGAAACTCTCAAAGTTGATTTTCTT
AGCAAGCTACCTGAAATGCTGAAAATGTTCGAAGATCGTTTATGTCATAAAACATATTTAAATGGTGATC
ATGTAACCCATCCTGACTTCATGTTGTATGACGCTCTTGATGTTGTTTTATACATGGACCCAATGTGCCT
GGATGCGTTCCCAAAATTAGTTTGTTTTAAAAAACGTATTGAAGCTATCCCACAAATTGATAAGTACTTG
AAATCCAGCAAGTATATAGCATGGCCTTTGCAGGGCTGGCAAGCCACGTTTGGTGGTGGCGACCATCCTC
CAAAAGGTGGAGGTGGTGGGTCGAGGGGAGGTTCTGGTGGATCAGGAGGTTCAGGTGGATCTGGGTCGAC
GATGTCCCTGCAGTACGGGGCGGAGGAGACGCCCCTCGCCGGCAGTTACGGCGCGGCCGATTCGTTTCCA
AAGGACTTCGGCTACGGCGTGGAGGAGGAGGAAGAGGAGGCGGCGGCGGCGGGCGGAGGGGTTGGGGCAG
GGGCAGGCGGTGGCTGTGGTCCGGGGGGCGCTGACAGCTCCAAGCCGAGGATTCTGCTCATGGGACTCCG
GCGCAGCGGCAAGTCCTCCATCCAGAAGGTGGTGTTTCATAAGATGTCACCCAACGAGACCCTCTTTTTG
GAAAGTACCAACAAGATTTATAAGGATGACATTTCCAATAGCTCCTTTGTGAATTTCCAGATATGGGATT
TTCCTGGGCTAATGGACTTTTTTGACCCAACCTTTGACTATGAGATGATCTTCAGGGGAACAGGAGCATT
GATATACGTCATTGACGCACAGGATGACTACATGGAGGCTTTAACAAGACTTCACATTACTGTTTCTAAA
GCCTACAAAGTTAACCCAGACATGAATTTTGAGGTTTTTATTCACAAAGTTGATGGTCTGTCTGATGATC
ACAAAATAGAAACACAGAGGGACATTCATCAAAGGGCCAATGATGACCTTGCAGATGCTGGGCTAGAAAA
ACTCCATCTTAGCTTTTATCTGACTAGTATCTATGACCATTCAATATTTGAAGCCTTTAGTAAGGTGGTG
CAGAAACTCATTCCACAACTGCCGACCTTGGAAAACCTATTAAATATCTTTATATCAAATTCAGGTATTG
AAAAAGCTTTTCTCTTTGATGTTGTCAGCAAAATCTACATTGCAACAGACAGTTCCCCTGTGGATATGCA
ATCTTATGAACTTTGCTGTGACATGATCGATGTTGTAATTGATGTGTCTTGTATATATGGGTTAAAGGAA
GATGGAAGTGGAAGTGCTTATGACAAAGAATCTATGGCAATTATCAAGCTGAATAATACAACTGTCCTTT
ATTTAAAGGAGGTGACTAAATTTTTGGCACTGGTCTGCATTCTAAGGGAAGAAAGCTTTGAAAGAAAAGG
TTTAATAGACTACAACTTCCACTGTTTCCGAAAAGCTATTCATGAGGTTTTTGAGGTGGGTGTGACTTCT
CACAGGAGCTGTGGTCACCAGACTAGTGCCTCCAGTCTGAAAGCGCTGACACACAATGGCACGCCACGAA
ACGCCATCTAGGCGGCCGCTAAGTAAGTAAGGATCCCCAGCTTGGCCGCCATGGCCCAACTTGTTTATTG
CAGCTTATAATGGTTACAAATAAAGCAATAGCATCACAAATTTCACAAATAAAGCATTTTTTTCACTGCA
TTCTAGTTGTGGTTTGTCCAAACTCATCAATGTATCTTATCATGTCTGGATCGGGAATTAATTCGGCGCA
GCACCATGGCCTGAAATAACCTCTGAAAGAGGAACTTGGTTAGGTACCTTCTGAGGCGGAAAGAACCAGC
TGTGGAATGTGTGTCAGTTAGGGTGTGGAAAGTCCCCAGGCTCCCCAGCAGGCAGAAGTATGCAAAGCAT
GCATCTCAATTAGTCAGCAACCAGGTGTGGAAAGTCCCCAGGCTCCCCAGCAGGCAGAAGTATGCAAAGC
ATGCATCTCAATTAGTCAGCAACCATAGTCCCGCCCCTAACTCCGCCCATCCCGCCCCTAACTCCGCCCA
GTTCCGCCCATTCTCCGCCCCATGGCTGACTAATTTTTTTTATTTATGCAGAGGCCGAGGCCGCCTCGGC
CTCTGAGCTATTCCAGAAGTAGTGAGGAGGCTTTTTTGGAGGCCTAGGCTTTTGCAAAAAGCTGTTAACA
GCTTGGCACTGGCCGTCGTTTTACAACGTCGTGACTGGGAAAACCCTGGCGTTACCCAACTTAATCGCCT
TGCAGCACATCCCCCTTTCGCCAGCTGGCGTAATAGCGAAGAGGCCCGCACCGATCGCCCTTCCCAACAG
TTGCGCAGCCTGAATGGCGAATGGCGCCTGATGCGGTATTTTCTCCTTACGCATCTGTGCGGTATTTCAC
ACCGCATA
[142 nt withheld, positions 3789-3930]
C
[141 nt withheld, positions 3932-4072]
CCTTTGACGTTGGAGTCCACGTTCTTT
[37 nt withheld, positions 4100-4136]
ACCCTATCTCGGGCTATTCTTTTGATTTATAAGGGATTTTGCCGATTTCGGCCTATTGGTTAAAAAATGA
GCTGATTTAACAAAAATTTAACGCGAATTTTAACAAAATATTAACGTTTACAATTTTATGGTGCACTCTC
AGTACAATCTGCTCTGATGCCGCATAGTTAAGCCAGCCCCGACACCCGCCAACACCCGCTGACGCGCCCT
GACGGGCTTGTCTGCTCCCGGCATCCGCTTACAGACAAGCTGTGACCGTCTCCGGGAGCTGCATGTGTCA
GAGGTTTTCACCGTCATCACCGAAACGCGCGAGACGAAAGGGCCTCGTGATACGCCTATTTTTATAGGTT
AATGTCATGATAATAATGGTTTCTTAGACGTCAGGTGGCACTTTTCGGGGAAATGTGCGCGGAACCCCTA
TTTGTTTATTTTTCTAAATACATTCAAATATGTATCCGCTCATGAGACAATAACCCTGATAAATGCTTCA
ATAATATTGAAAAAGGAAGAGTATGAGTATTCAACATTTCCGTGTCGCCCTTATTCCCTTTTTTGCGGCA
TTTTGCCTTCCTGTTTTTGCTCACCCAGAAACGCTGGTGAAAGTAAAAGATGCTGAAGATCAGTTGGGTG
CACGAGTGGGTTACATCGAACTGGATCTCAACAGCGGTAAGATCCTTGAGAGTTTTCGCCCCGAAGAACG
TTTTCCAATGATGAGCACTTTTAAAGTTCTGCTATGTGGCGCGGTATTATCCCGTATTGACGCCGGGCAA
GAGCAACTCGGTCGCCGCATACACTATTCTCAGAATGACTTGGTTGAGTACTCACCAGTCACAGAAAAGC
ATCTTACGGATGGCATGACAGTAAGAGAATTATGCAGTGCTGCCATAACCATGAGTGATAACACTGCGGC
CAACTTACTTCTGACAACGATCGGAGGACCGAAGGAGCTAACCGCTTTTTTGCACAACATGGGGGATCAT
GTAACTCGCCTTGATCGTTGGGAACCGGAGCTGAATGAAGCCATACCAAACGACGAGCGTGACACCACGA
TGCCTGTAGCAATGGCAACAACGTTGCGCAAACTATTAACTGGCGAACTACTTACTCTAGCTTCCCGGCA
ACAATTAATAGACTGGATGGAGGCGGATAAAGTTGCAGGACCACTTCTGCGCTCGGCCCTTCCGGCTGGC
TGGTTTATTGCTGATAAATCTGGAGCCGGTGAGCGTGGGTCTCGCGGTATCATTGCAGCACTGGGGCCAG
ATGGTAAGCCCTCCCGTATCGTAGTTATCTACACGACGGGGAGTCAGGCAACTATGGATGAACGAAATAG
ACAGATCGCTGAGATAGGTGCCTCACTGATTAAGCATTGGTAACTGTCAGACCAAGTTTACTCATATATA
CTTTAGATTGATTTAAAACTTCATTTTTAATTTAAAAGGATCTAGGTGAAGATCCTTTTTGATAATCTCA
TGACCAAAATCCCTTAACGTGAGTTTTCGTTCCACTGAGCGTCAGACCCCGTAGAAAAGATCAAAGGATC
TTCTTGAGATCCTTTTTTTCTGCGCGTAATCTGCTGCTTGCAAACAAAAAAACCACCGCTACCAGCGGTG
GTTTGTTTGCCGGATCAAGAGCTACCAACTCTTTTTCCGAAGGTAACTGGCTTCAGCAGAGCGCAGATAC
CAAATACTGTTCTTCTAGTGTAGCCGTAGTTAGGCCACCACTTCAAGAACTCTGTAGCACCGCCTACATA
CCTCGCTCTGCTAATCCTGTTACCAGTGGCTGCTGCCAGTGGCGATAAGTCGTGTCTTACCGGGTTGGAC
TCAAGACGATAGTTACCGGATAAGGCGCAGCGGTCGGGCTGAACGGGGGGTTCGTGCACACAGCCCAGCT
TGGAGCGAACGACCTACACCGAACTGAGATACCTACAGCGTGAGCTATGAGAAAGCGCCACGTTTCCCGA
AGGGAGAAAGGCGGACAGGTATCCGGTAAGCGGCAGGGTCGGAACAGGAGAGCGCACGAGGGAGCTTCCA
GGGGGAAACGCCTGGTATCTTTATAGTCCTGTCGGGTTTCGCCACCTCTGACTTGAGCGTCGATTTTTGT
GATGCTCGTCAGGGGGGCGGAGCCTATGGAAAAACGCCAGCAACGCGGCCTTTTTACGGTTCCTGGCCTT
TTGCTGGCCTTTTGCTCACATGTTCTTTCCTGCGTTATCCCCTGATTCTGTGGATAACCGTATTACCGCC
TTTGAGTGAGCTGATACCGCTCGCCGCAGCCGAACGACCGAGCGCAGCGAGTCAGTGAGCGAGGAAGCGG
AAGAGCGCCCAATACGCAAACCGCCTCTCCCCGCGCGTTGGCCGATTCATTAATGCAGCTGGCACGACAG
GTTTCCCGACTGGAAAGCGGGCAGTGAGCGCAACGCAATTAATGTGAGTTAGCTCACTCATTAGGCACCC
CAGGCTTTACACTTTATGCTTCCGGCTCGTATGTTGTGTGGAATTGTGAGCGGATAACAATTTCACACAG
GAAACAGCTATGACATGATTACGAATTAA
Features (pLannotate 1.2.2; 21 found; start..end, strand, type, name):
     14..393     +  enhancer       CMV enhancer: human cytomegalovirus immediate early enhancer
    394..597     +  promoter       CMV promoter: human cytomegalovirus (CMV) immediate early promoter
    733..776     +  intron         CMV intron (fragment): modified intron A from human cytomegalovirus
    828..846     +  promoter       SP6 promoter: promoter for bacteriophage SP6 RNA polymerase
    850..887     +  CDS            IgH signal sequence (fragment): signal sequence from the mouse immunoglobulin heavy chain variable region
   1032..1685    +  CDS            GST26_SCHJA: Experimental evidence at protein level: Swiss-Prot protein existence level 1. GST isoenzymes appear to play a central role in the parasite detoxification system. Other functions are also suspected including a role in increasing the solubility of haematin in the parasite gut. From Schistosoma japonicum (Blood fluke).
   1752..2948    +  CDS            RRAGC: RRAGC_HUMAN - Experimental evidence at protein level: Swiss-Prot protein existence level 1. Guanine nucleotide-binding protein that plays a crucial role in the cellular response to amino acid availability through regulation of the mTORC1 signaling cascade (PubMed:20381137, PubMed:27234373, PubMed:24095279). Forms heterodimeric Rag complexes with RRAGA or RRAGB and cycles between an inactive GTP-bound and an active GDP-bound form (PubMed:24095279). In its active form participates in the relocalization of mTORC1 to the lysosomes and its subsequent activation by the GTPase RHEB (PubMed:20381137,
   2998..3132    +  polyA_signal   SV40 poly(A) signal: SV40 polyadenylation signal
   3201..3558    +  promoter       SV40 promoter: SV40 enhancer and early promoter
   3577..3731    +  CDS            lacZα (fragment): LacZα fragment of β-galactosidase; lacZ fragment
   3737..3788    -  misc_feature   bom (fragment): basis of mobility region from pBR322
   3807..4187    +  rep_origin     M13 ori (sequence partly withheld): M13 bacteriophage origin of replication; arrow indicates direction of (+) strand synthesis
   4263..4312    -  misc_feature   bom (fragment): basis of mobility region from pBR322
   4414..4449    -  CDS            rop (fragment): Rop protein, which maintains plasmids at low copy number; rop
   4544..4648    +  promoter       AmpR promoter: bla
   4649..5509    +  CDS            AmpR: β-lactamase; bla; confers resistance to ampicillin, carbenicillin, and related antibiotics
   5680..6268    +  rep_origin     ori: high-copy-number ColE1/pMB1/pBR322/pUC origin of replication
   6451..6543    +  CDS            lacI (fragment): lac repressor; lacI; The lac repressor binds to the lac operator to inhibit transcription in E. coli. This inhibition can be relieved by adding lactose or isopropyl-β-D-thiogalactopyranoside (IPTG).
   6556..6577    +  protein_bind   CAP binding site: CAP binding activates transcription in the presence of cAMP. E. coli catabolite activator protein
   6592..6622    +  promoter       lac promoter: promoter for the E. coli lac operon
   6630..6646    +  protein_bind   lac operator: The lac repressor binds to the lac operator to inhibit transcription in E. coli. This inhibition can be relieved by adding lactose or isopropyl-β-D-thiogalactopyranoside (IPTG). lac repressor encoded by lacI
