[The description below was written by a language model from this plasmid's Addgene catalogue record and pLannotate feature annotations shown in this document.]
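Description:
pRK5-HA GST RagC 120L is a mammalian expression plasmid built on the pRK5 backbone for transient expression of a tagged, mutant form of human RagC (RRAGC, Ras-related GTP binding C). It is propagated in E. coli as a high-copy plasmid through a ColE1/pUC-type origin and selected with ampicillin via the β-lactamase gene. An M13 phage origin is also annotated, along with small remnants of lacZα, lacI, rop and bom sequences and a lac promoter/operator that are backbone leftovers rather than functional parts of the payload.

Expression is driven by the human cytomegalovirus immediate early enhancer and promoter, followed by a fragment of CMV intron A and an SP6 promoter that serves as a sequencing primer site. The open reading frame carries an HA epitope and Schistosoma japonicum glutathione S-transferase at the N terminus, fused upstream of the RagC coding sequence, which was inserted between SalI and NotI sites. The HA tag is listed in the catalogue fields but was not picked up as a separate feature in the annotation. A short fragment matching an IgH signal sequence is annotated near the start of the cassette, and its role is not stated. An SV40 polyadenylation signal terminates the transcript, and an SV40 enhancer/early promoter region lies downstream.

The insert carries the Q120L substitution; the record does not state its functional consequence. Rag GTPases cycle between GTP- and GDP-bound forms and act as heterodimers with RagA or RagB to relay amino acid availability to mTORC1. The GST and HA tags allow glutathione pull-down and immunodetection, suiting the construct to studies of Rag interactions with raptor and mTORC1 signalling.
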