Addgene plasmid #19306: pRK5-HA GST RagC 120L
Depositing lab: David Sabatini. Depositing organization: Whitehead Institute for Biomedical Research. Publication: The Rag GTPases bind raptor and mediate amino acid signaling to mTORC1. Sancak Y, Peterson TR, Shaul YD, Lindquist RA, Thoreen CC, Bar-Peled L, Sabatini DM. Science. 2008 Jun 13. 320(5882):1496-501. 10.1126/science.1157535 PubMed 18497260.
Backbone
  Vector backbone: pRK5
  Backbone manufacturer: BD PharMingen
  Backbone size w/o insert (bp): 4754
  Vector type: Mammalian Expression
Growth in bacteria
  Bacterial resistance: Ampicillin, 100 μg/mL
  Growth temperature: 37°C
  Growth strain: DH5alpha
  Copy number: High Copy
Gene/Insert
  Gene/Insert name: Ras-related GTP binding C (alt name: RRAGC)
  Species: H. sapiens (human)
  Insert size (bp): 1426
  Mutation: Q120L
  Entrez Gene: RRAGC (a.k.a. GTR2, RAGC, TIB929)
  Tag / fusion protein: HA (N terminal on insert); GST (N terminal on insert)
  Cloning method: Restriction Enzyme; 5′ cloning site SalI (not destroyed); 3′ cloning site NotI (not destroyed)
  Sequencing primers: 5′ SP6, pGEX 5'; 3′ pBABE 3'
Terms and licenses: Academic/Nonprofit Terms; Industry Terms: Not Available to Industry
How to cite: pRK5-HA GST RagC 120L was a gift from David Sabatini (Addgene plasmid # 19306 ; http://n2t.net/addgene:19306 ; RRID:Addgene_19306)
