>Addgene plasmid #19306 | pRK5-HA GST RagC 120L | depositor partial sequence | sequence record 8971 | Author sequence
TATATAGCATGGCCTTTGCAGGGCTGGCAAGCCACGTTTGGTGGTGGCGACCATCCTCCAAAAGGTGGAG
GTGGTGGGTCGAGGGGAGGTTCTGGTGGATCAGGAGGTTCAGGTGGATCTGGGTCGACGATGTCCCTGCA
GTACGGGGCGGAGGAGACGCCCCTCGCCGGCAGTTACGGCGCGGCCGATTCGTTTCCAAAGGACTTCGGC
TACGGCGTGGAGGAGGAGGAAGAGGAGGCGGCGGCGGCGGGCGGAGGGGTTGGGGCAGGGGCAGGCGGTG
GCTGTGGTCCGGGGGGCGCTGACAGCTCCAAGCCGAGGATTCTGCTCATGGGACTCCGGCGCAGCGGCAA
GTCCTCCATCCAGAAGGTGGTGTTTCATAAGATGTCACCCAACGAGACCCTCTTTTTGGAAAGTACCAAC
AAGATTTATAAGGATGACATTTCCAATAGCTCCTTTGTGAATTTCCAGATATGGGATTTTCCTGGGCTAA
TGGACTTTTTTGACCCAACCTTTGACTATGAGATGATCTTCAGGGGAACAGGAGCATTGATATACGTCAT
TGACGCACAGGATGACTACATGGAGGCTTTAACAAGACTTCACATTACTGTTTCTAAAGCCTACAAAGTT
AACCCAGACATGAATTTTGAGGTTTTTATTCACAAAGTTGATGGTCTGTCTGATGATCACAAAATAGAAA
CACAGAGGGACATTCATCAAAGGGCCAATGATGACCTTGCAGATGCTGGGCTAGAAAAACTCCATCTTAG
CTTTTATCTGACTAGTATCTATGACCATTCAATATTTGAAGCCTTTAGTAAGGTGGTGCAGAAACTCATT
CCACAACTGCCGACCTTGGAAAACCTATTAAATATCTTTATATCAAATTCNNGTATTGAAAAAGCTTTTC
TCTTTGATGTTGTCAGCAAAATCTACATTGCAACAGACAGTTCCCCTGNNGNNATGCAATCTNATGAACT
TTGCTGTGACATGATCGAT
