>Addgene plasmid #19306 | pRK5-HA GST RagC 120L | addgene partial sequence | sequence record 24521 | SP6 5'-ATTTAGGTGACACTATAG-3'
TTGCTTCCTCCAGGTGTCCCTCCCAGGTCCAACTGCACCTCGGTTCTATCGATTGAATTCCCGAACCGAC
AGTCGGTCTCTTCACCAAGGCCATTCGCGCCACCATGGGCTACCCCTATGATGTGCCTGACTACGCAGAT
CTCAATGGTGGTGGTGGTGGGTCGAGAATGTCCCCTATACTAGGTTATTGGAAAATTAAGGGCCTTGTGC
AACCCACTCGACTTCTTTTGGAATATCTTGAAGAAAAATATGAAGAGCATTTGTATGAGCGCGATGAAGG
TGATAAATGGCGAAACAAAAAGTTTGAATTGGGTTTGGAGTTTCCCAATCTTCCTTATTATATTGATGGT
GATGTTAAATTAACACAGTCTATGGCCATCATACGTTATATAGCTGACAAGCACAACATGTTGGGTGGTT
GTCCAAAAGAGCGTGCAGAGATTTCAATGCTTGAAGGAGCGGTTTTGGATATTAGATACGGTGTTTCGAG
AATTGCATATAGTAAAGACTTTGAAACTCTCAAAGTTGATTTTCTTAGCAAGCTACCTGAAATGCTGAAA
ATGTTCGAAGATCGTTTATGTCATAAAACATATTTAAATGGTGATCATGTAACCCATCCTGACTTCATGT
TGTATGACGCTCTTGATGTTGTTTATATACATGGACCCAATGTGCCTGGATGCGTTCCCNAAATTAGTTG
GTTTTAAAAAACGTATTGAAGCTATCCCTGNAAATTGATAAGTACTTGAAATCCAGCANGTATATAGCAT
GGCCNTTGCAGGGCTGGCAAGCCACGTTTGGTGGTGGCGACNTCCTCCAAAGGNGGAGNG
