>Addgene plasmid #19306 | pRK5-HA GST RagC 120L | addgene partial sequence | sequence record 24522 | 19306 with pGEX-5'
GTGGAGGTGGTGGGTCGAGGGGAGGTTCTGGTGGATCAGGAGGTTCAGGTGGATCTGGGTCGACGATGTC
CCTGCAGTACGGGGCGGAGGAGACGCCCCTCGCCGGCAGTTACGGCGCGGCCGATTCGTTTCCAAAGGAC
TTCGGCTACGGCGTGGAGGAGGAGGAAGAGGAGGCGGCGGCGGCGGGCGGAGGGGTTGGGGCAGGGGCAG
GCGGTGGCTGTGGTCCGGGGGGCGCTGACAGCTCCAAGCCGAGGATTCTGCTCATGGGACTCCGGCGCAG
CGGCAAGTCCTCCATCCAGAAGGTGGTGTTTCATAAGATGTCACCCAACGAGACCCTCTTTTTGGAAAGT
ACCAACAAGATTTATAAGGATGACATTTCCAATAGCTCCTTTGTGAATTTCCAGATATGGGATTTTCCTG
GGCTAATGGACTTTTTTGACCCAACCTTTGACTATGAGATGATCTTCAGGGGAACAGGAGCATTGATATA
CGTCATTGACGCACAGGATGACTACATGGAGGCTTTAACAAGACTTCACATTACTGTTTCTAAAGCCTAC
AAAGTTAACCCAGACATGAATTTTGAGGTTTTTATTCACAAAGTTGATGGTCTGTCTGATGATCACAAAA
TAGAAACACAGAGGGACATTCATCAAAGGGCCAATGATGACCTTGCAGATGCTGGGCTAGAAAAACTCCA
TCTTAGCTTTTATCTGACTAGTATCTATGACCATTCAATATTTGAAGCCTTTAGTANNNGGTGCAGAAAC
TCATTCCACAACTGCCGACCTTGG
